>Addgene plasmid #54457 | LI dy Esp3I-lacZ A-B | depositor full sequence | sequence record 92384 | LI dy Esp3I-lacZ A-B
CGACGTAGCCACCTACTCCCAACATCAGCCGGACTCCGATTACCTCGGGAACTTGCTCCGTAGTAAGACA
TTCATCGCGCTTGCTGCCTTCGACCAAGAAGCGGTTGTTGGCGCTCTCGCGGCTTACGTTCTGCCCAGGT
TTGAGCAGCCGCGTAGTGAGATCTATATCTATGATCTCGCAGTCTCCGGCGAGCACCGGAGGCAGGGCAT
TGCCACCGCGCTCATCAATCTCCTCAAGCATGAGGCCAACGCGCTTGGTGCTTATGTGATCTACGTGCAA
GCAGATTACGGTGACGATCCCGCAGTGGCTCTCTATACAAAGTTGGGCATACGGGAAGAAGTGATGCACT
TTGATATCGACCCAAGTACCGCCACCTAACAATTCGTTCAAGCCGAGATCGGCTTCCCGGCCGCGGAGTT
GTTCGGTAAATTGTCACAACGCCGCTCATGACATTAACCTATAAAAATAGGCGTATCACGAGGCCCTTTT
GTCTCGCGCGTTTCGGTGATGACGGTGAAAACCTCTGACACATGCAGCTCCCGGAGAAGGTCACAGCTTG
TCTGTAAGCGGATGCCGGGAGCAGACAAGCCCGTCAGGGCGCGTCAGCGGGTGTTGGCGGGTGTCGGGGC
TGGCTTAACTATGCGGCATCAGAGCAGATTGTACTGAGAGTGCACCATATGCGGTGTGAAATACCGCACA
GATGCGTAAGGAGAAAATACCGCATCAGGCGCCATTCGCCATTCAGGCTGCGCAACTGTTGGGAAGGGCG
ATCGGTGCGGGCCTCTTCGCTATTACGCCAGCTGGCGAAAGGGGGATGTGCTGCAAGGCGATTAAGTTGG
GTAACGCCAGGGTTTTCCCAGTCACGACGTTGTAAAACGACGGCCAGTGAATTCGAGCTCGGTACCTCGA
AGGTCTCACAGAAGAGACGATGCCGGGAGCAGACAAGCCCGTCAGGGCGCGTCAGCGGGTGTTGGCGGGT
GTCGGGGCTGGCTTAACTATGCGGCATCAGAGCAGATTGTACTGAGAGTGCACCATATGCGGTGTGAAAT
ACCGCACAGATGCGTAAGGAGAAAATACCGCATCAGGCGCCATTCGCCATTCAGGCTGCGCAACTGTTGG
GAAGGGCGATCGGTGCGGGCCTCTTCGCTATTACGCCAGCTGGCGAAAGGGGGATGTGCTGCAAGGCGAT
TAAGTTGGGTAACGCCAGGGTTTTCCCAGTCACGACGTTGTAAAACGACGGCCAGTGAATTCGAGCTCGG
TACCTCGCGAATGCATCTAGATATCGGATCCCGGGCCCGTCGACTGCAGAGGCCTGCATGCAAGCTTGGC
GTAATCATGGTCATAGCTGTTTCCTGTGTGAAATTGTTATCCGCTCACAATTCCACACAACATACGAGCC
GGAAGCATAAAGTGTAAAGCCTGGGGTGCCTAATGAGTGAGCTAACTCACATTAATTGCGTTGCGCTCAC
TGCCCGCTTTCCAGTCGGGAAACCTGTCGTGCCAGCTGCATTAATGAATCGGCCAACGCGCGGGGAGAGG
CGGTTTGCGTATTGGGCGCTCTTCCGCTTCCTCGCTCACTGACTCGCTGCGCTCGGTCGTTCGGCTGCGG
CGAGCGGTATCAGCTCACTCAAAGGCGGTACGTCTCACCGCAGAGACCAACGAATGCATCTAGATATCGG
ATCCCGGGCCCGTCGACTGCAGAGGCCTGCATGCAAGCTTGGCGTAATCATGGTCATAGCTGTTTCCTGT
GTGAAATTGTTATCCGCTCACAATTCCACACAACATACGAGCCGGAAGCATAAAGTGTAAAGCCTGGGGT
GCCTAATGAGTGAGCTAACTCACATTAATTGCGTTGCGCTCACTGCCCGCTTTCCAGTCGGGAAACCTGT
CGTGCCAGCTGCATTAATGAATCGGCCAACGCGCGGGGAGAGGCGGTTTGCGTATTGGGCGCTCTTCCGC
TTCCTCGCTCACTGACTCGCTGCGCTCGGTCGTTCGGCTGCGGCGAGCGGTATCAGCTCACTCAAAGGCG
GTAATACGGTTATCCACAGAATCAGGGGATAACGCAGGAAAGAACATGTGAGCAAAAGGCCAGCAAAAGG
CCAGGAACCGTAAAAAGGCCGCGTTGCTGGCGTTTTTCCATAGGCTCCGCCCCCCTGACGAGCATCACAA
AAATCGACGCTCAAGTCAGAGGTGGCGAAACCCGACAGGACTATAAAGATACCAGGCGTTTCCCCCTGGA
AGCTCCCTCGTGCGCTCTCCTGTTCCGACCCTGCCGCTTACCGGATACCTGTCCGCCTTTCTCCCTTCGG
GAAGCGTGGCGCTTTCTCATAGCTCACGCTGTAGGTATCTCAGTTCGGTGTAGGTCGTTCGCTCCAAGCT
GGGCTGTGTGCACGAACCCCCCGTTCAGCCCGACCGCTGCGCCTTATCCGGTAACTATCGTCTTGAGTCC
AACCCGGTAAGACACGACTTATCGCCACTGGCAGCAGCCACTGGTAACAGGATTAGCAGAGCGAGGTATG
TAGGCGGTGCTACAGAGTTCTTGAAGTGGTGGCCTAACTACGGCTACACTAGAAGAACAGTATTTGGTAT
CTGCGCTCTGCTGAAGCCAGTTACCTTCGGAAAAAGAGTTGGTAGCTCTTGATCCGGCAAACAAACCACC
GCTGGTAGCGGTGGTTTTTTTGTTTGCAAGCAGCAGATTACGCGCAGAAAAAAAGGATCTCAAGAAGATC
CTTTGATCTTTTCTACGGGGTCTGACGCTCAGTGGAACGAAAACTCACGTTAAGGGATTTTGGTCATGAG
GCGCACACCGTGGAAACGGATGAAGGCACGAACCCAGTTGACATAAGCCTGTTCGGTTCGTAAACTGTAA
TGCAAGTAGCGTATGCGCTCACGCAACTGGTCCAGAACCTTGACCGAACGCAGCGGTGGTAACGGCGCAG
TGGCGGTTTTCATGGCTTGTTATGACTGTTTTTTTGTACAGTCTATGCCTCGGGCATCCAAGCAGCAAGC
GCGTTACGCCGTGGGTCGATGTTTGATGTTATGGAGCAGCAACGATGTTACGCAGCAGCAACGATGTTAC
GCAGCAGGGCAGTCGCCCTAAAACAAAGTTAGGTGGCTCAAGTATGGGCATCATTCGCACATGTAGGCTC
GGCCCTGACCAAGTCAAATCCATGCGGGCTGCTCTTGATCTTTTCGGTCGTGAGTTCGG
Features (pLannotate 1.2.2; 17 found; start..end, strand, type, name):
    493..528     +  CDS            rop (fragment): Rop protein, which maintains plasmids at low copy number; rop
    630..729     +  misc_feature   bom (fragment): basis of mobility region from pBR322
    735..892     -  CDS            lacZα (fragment): LacZα fragment of β-galactosidase; lacZ fragment
    988..1087    +  misc_feature   bom (fragment): basis of mobility region from pBR322
   1093..1250    -  CDS            lacZα (fragment): LacZα fragment of β-galactosidase; lacZ fragment
   1364..1380    -  protein_bind   lac operator: The lac repressor binds to the lac operator to inhibit transcription in E. coli. This inhibition can be relieved by adding lactose or isopropyl-β-D-thiogalactopyranoside (IPTG). lac repressor encoded by lacI
   1388..1418    -  promoter       lac promoter: promoter for the E. coli lac operon
   1433..1454    -  protein_bind   CAP binding site: CAP binding activates transcription in the presence of cAMP. E. coli catabolite activator protein
   1467..1559    -  CDS            lacI (fragment): lac repressor; lacI; The lac repressor binds to the lac operator to inhibit transcription in E. coli. This inhibition can be relieved by adding lactose or isopropyl-β-D-thiogalactopyranoside (IPTG).
   1561..1640    -  rep_origin     RSF ori (fragment): Plasmids containing the RSF 1030 origin of replication can be propagated in E. coli cells that contain additional plasmids with compatible origins.
   1757..1773    -  protein_bind   lac operator: The lac repressor binds to the lac operator to inhibit transcription in E. coli. This inhibition can be relieved by adding lactose or isopropyl-β-D-thiogalactopyranoside (IPTG). lac repressor encoded by lacI
   1781..1811    -  promoter       lac promoter: promoter for the E. coli lac operon
   1826..1847    -  protein_bind   CAP binding site: CAP binding activates transcription in the presence of cAMP. E. coli catabolite activator protein
   1860..1952    -  CDS            lacI (fragment): lac repressor; lacI; The lac repressor binds to the lac operator to inhibit transcription in E. coli. This inhibition can be relieved by adding lactose or isopropyl-β-D-thiogalactopyranoside (IPTG).
   2135..2723    -  rep_origin     ori: high-copy-number ColE1/pMB1/pBR322/pUC origin of replication
   2838..2866    +  promoter       Pc promoter: intI1 (promoter lies within the coding sequence); class 1 integron promoter
   3055..376     +  CDS            aacC1 (across the origin): AACC1_PSEAI - Experimental evidence at protein level: Swiss-Prot protein existence level 1. Responsible for gentamicin resistance and has a limited substrate range. From Pseudomonas aeruginosa.
