[The description below was written by a language model from this plasmid's Addgene catalogue record and pLannotate feature annotations shown in this document.]
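Description:
LI dy Esp3I-lacZ A-B is a small (about 3.2 kb) bacterial cloning vector built on a gentamicin-resistant derivative of pUC57. It belongs to a modular plasmid assembly kit developed for multigene expression, gene silencing and silencing rescue in plants. It replicates in E. coli from the high-copy ColE1/pUC-type origin. Selection is by gentamicin, conferred by the aacC1 aminoglycoside acetyltransferase gene, which lies downstream of a class 1 integron Pc promoter and spans the numbering origin of the circular sequence. No plant, viral or eukaryotic expression elements are annotated, consistent with its listing as a pure cloning vector.

The recorded insert is "lacZ A-B". The feature table shows lac-derived elements rather than a gene of interest: lacZα fragments, each associated with a lac promoter, lac operator and CAP binding site, along with short lacI remnants. These elements appear twice, in the same orientation. One set probably comes from the pUC57 backbone and the other from the inserted cassette, but the record does not say this. The short rop, bom and RSF ori hits are only fragments and are probably annotation matches to flanking sequence, not functional parts.

The name suggests a level I ("LI") module occupying the A-B position of the assembly scheme, with Esp3I type IIS restriction sites around the lacZ cassette. In that arrangement, replacing the cassette with an incoming fragment would allow blue/white screening. However, the Esp3I sites, the overhangs that define positions A and B, and the meaning of "dy" (possibly a dummy or placeholder module) are not annotated or explained in the record. M13 forward and reverse primer sites are listed for sequencing across the insert.
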