Addgene plasmid #54457: LI dy Esp3I-lacZ A-B
Depositing lab: Martin Parniske. Depositing organization: Ludwig-Maximilians-Universitaet Muenchen (LMU). Publication: A modular plasmid assembly kit for multigene expression, gene silencing and silencing rescue in plants. Binder A, Lambert J, Morbitzer R, Popp C, Ott T, Lahaye T, Parniske M. PLoS One. 2014 Feb 13;9(2):e88218. doi: 10.1371/journal.pone.0088218. eCollection 2014. PubMed 24551083.
Backbone
  Vector backbone: pUC57 (Gent)
  Backbone manufacturer: Parniske lab
  Vector type: cloning vector
Growth in bacteria
  Bacterial resistance: Gentamicin, 10 μg/mL
  Growth temperature: 37°C
  Growth strain: DH5alpha
  Copy number: High Copy
Gene/Insert
  Gene/Insert name: lacZ A-B
  Cloning method: Unknown
  Sequencing primers: 5′ M13-F20; 3′ M13Rev
Terms and licenses: Academic/Nonprofit Terms; Industry Terms: Not Available to Industry
How to cite: LI dy Esp3I-lacZ A-B was a gift from Martin Parniske (Addgene plasmid # 54457 ; http://n2t.net/addgene:54457 ; RRID:Addgene_54457)
