>Addgene plasmid #54457 | LI dy Esp3I-lacZ A-B | addgene partial sequence | sequence record 90153 | M13pUC-Fwd 5'-CCCAGTCACGACGTTGTAAAACG-3'
GACTCGCTGCGCTCGGTCGTTCGGCTGCGGCGAGCGGTATCAGCTCACTCAAAGGCGGTACGTCTCACCG
CAGAGACCAACGAATGCATCTAGATATCGGATCCCGGGCCCGTCGACTGCAGAGGCCTGCATGCAAGCTT
GGCGTAATCATGGTCATAGCTGTTTCCTGTGTGAAATTGTTATCCGCTCACAATTCCACACAACATACGA
GCCGGAAGCATAAAGTGTAAAGCCTGGGGTGCCTAATGAGTGAGCTAACTCACATTAATTGCGTTGCGCT
CACTGCCCGCTTTCCAGTCGGGAAACCTGTCGTGCCAGCTGCATTAATGAATCGGCCAACGCGCGGGGAG
AGGCGGTTTGCGTATTGGGCGCTCTTCCGCTTCCTCGCTCACTGACTCGCTGCGCTCGGTCGTTCGGCTG
CGGCGAGCGGTATCAGCTCACTCAAAGGCGGTAATACGGTTATCCACAGAATCAGGGGATAACGCAGGAA
AGAACATGTGAGCAAAAGGCCAGCAAAAGGCCAGGAACCGTAAAAAGGCCGCGTTGCTGGCGTTTTTCCA
TAGGCTCCGCCCCCCTGACGAGCATCACAAAAATCGACGCTCAAGTCAGAGGTGGCGAAACCCGACAGGA
CTATAAAGATACCAGGCGTTTCCCCCTGGAAGC
