>Addgene plasmid #54457 | LI dy Esp3I-lacZ A-B | addgene partial sequence | sequence record 92891 | ASK-FN2 5'-CGGCCTTTTTACGGTTCCTG-3'
GTTCTTTCCTGCGTTATCCCCTGATTCTGTGGATAACCGTATTACCGCCTTTGAGTGAGCTGATACCGCT
CGCCGCAGCCGAACGACCGAGCGCAGCGAGTCAGTGAGCGAGGAAGCGGAAGAGCGCCCAATACGCAAAC
CGCCTCTCCCCGCGCGTTGGCCGATTCATTAATGCAGCTGGCACGACAGGTTTCCCGACTGGAAAGCGGG
CAGTGAGCGCAACGCAATTAATGTGAGTTAGCTCACTCATTAGGCACCCCAGGCTTTACACTTTATGCTT
CCGGCTCGTATGTTGTGTGGAATTGTGAGCGGATAACAATTTCACACAGGAAACAGCTATGACCATGATT
ACGCCAAGCTTGCATGCAGGCCTCTGCAGTCGACGGGCCCGGGATCCGATATCTAGATGCATTCGTTGGT
CTCTGCGGTGAGACGTACCGCCTTTGAGTGAGCTGATACCGCTCGCCGCAGCCGAACGACCGAGCGCAGC
GAGTCAGTGAGCGAGGAAGCGGAAGAGCGCCCAATACGCAAACCGCCTCTCCCCGCGCGTTGGCCGATTC
ATTAATGCAGCTGGCACGACAGGTTTCCCGACTGGAAAGCGGGCAGTGAGCGCAACGCAATTAATGTGAG
TTAGCTCACTCATTAGGCACCCCAGGCTTTACACTTTATGCTTCCGGCTCGTATGTTGTGTGGAATTGTG
AGCGGATAACAATTTCACACAGGAAACAGCTATGACCATGATTACGCCAAGCTTGCATGCAGGCCTCTGC
AGTCGACGGGCCCGGGATCCGATATCTAGATGCATTCGCGAGGTACCGAGCTCGAATTCACTGGCCGTCG
TTTTACAACGTCGTGACTGGGAAAACCCTGGCGTTACCCAACTTAATCGCCTTGCAGCACATCCCCCTTT
CGCCAGCTGGCGTAATAGCGAAGAGGCCCGCACCGATCGCCCTTCCCAACAGTTGCGCAGCCTGAATGGC
GAATGGCGCCTGATGCGGTATTTTCTCCTTACGCATCTGTGCGGTATTTC
